Addgene plasmid #246291: p305N-8
Purpose: Evaluation of AtU6.29c14 promoter (Pol III promoter) sequence variation for CRISPR-Cas9 editing of mEGFP in a Nicotiana benthamiana reporter line
Depositing lab: Chung-Jui Tsai. Depositing organization: University of Georgia. Publication: A compendium of nonredundant short polymerase III promoters for CRISPR applications. Deguchi M, Sinclair KM, Patel A, Coile M, Ortega MA, Bewg WP, Tsai CJ. Plant Physiol. 2025 Jul 3;198(3):kiaf294. doi: 10.1093/plphys/kiaf294. PubMed 40673482.
Backbone
  Vector backbone: p305N
  Vector type: Plant Expression, CRISPR
Growth in bacteria
  Bacterial resistance: Kanamycin, 50 μg/mL
  Growth temperature: 37°C
  Growth strain: DH5alpha
  Copy number: High Copy
Gene/Insert
  Gene/Insert name: AtU6.29c14 promoter
  gRNA/shRNA sequence: CATGCCCGAAGGCTACGTCC
  Species: A. thaliana (mustard weed)
  Mutation: T-to-C (-1 from TSS)
  Promoter: AtU6.29c14 promoter
  Cloning method: Gibson Cloning
Terms and licenses: Academic/Nonprofit Terms; Industry Terms: Not Available to Industry
How to cite: p305N-8 was a gift from Chung-Jui Tsai (Addgene plasmid # 246291 ; http://n2t.net/addgene:246291 ; RRID:Addgene_246291)
