[The description below was written by a language model from this plasmid's Addgene catalogue record and pLannotate feature annotations shown in this document.]
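Description:
p305N-8 is a plant CRISPR-Cas9 binary vector of about 12.8 kb built on the p305N backbone and designed for Agrobacterium-mediated T-DNA delivery. The backbone carries a high-copy ColE1/pUC-type origin for propagation in E. coli, together with the broad-host-range incP oriV and its activator trfA, which allow replication in Agrobacterium. Bacterial selection is by kanamycin, conferred by an aphA-3 aminoglycoside phosphotransferase located outside the T-DNA.

Between the nopaline-type left and right border repeats, the T-DNA holds three functional units. Near the left border is an nptII (NeoR/KanR) gene, presumably the plant selectable marker, although its promoter and terminator are not annotated. Next is the guide RNA cassette: a 20-nt spacer targeting mEGFP fused to the Streptococcus pyogenes gRNA scaffold. The automated annotation labels this spacer as a short mVenus fragment, which reflects its match to a GFP-family coding sequence. According to the catalogue entry, the guide is transcribed by AtU6.29c14, an Arabidopsis thaliana Pol III promoter variant carrying a T-to-C change at position -1 relative to the transcription start site; the promoter itself is not called in the feature table. Downstream lies an S. pyogenes Cas9 coding sequence ended by the Arabidopsis HSP18.2 terminator. The Cas9 promoter is not identified. The region upstream of Cas9 is annotated only with short fragments matching an Arabidopsis HST gene, which may simply reflect Arabidopsis genomic sequence in that region.

The plasmid belongs to a series comparing short Pol III promoters and their sequence variants. Editing of mEGFP in a Nicotiana benthamiana reporter line serves as the readout of how well this promoter variant drives guide RNA expression.
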