Features (pLannotate 1.2.2; 15 found; start..end, strand, type, name):
      1..589     +  rep_origin     ori: high-copy-number ColE1/pMB1/pBR322/pUC origin of replication
    778..805     -  CDS            TetR (fragment): tetracycline resistance regulatory protein; tetR
    829..1977    -  CDS            trfA: trans-acting replication protein that binds to and activates oriV
   2276..3070    -  CDS            KanR: aminoglycoside phosphotransferase; aphA-3; confers resistance to kanamycin
   3282..3913    -  rep_origin     oriV: incP origin of replication
   3993..4017    +  misc_feature   LB T-DNA repeat: left border repeat from nopaline C58 T-DNA
   4532..5326    -  CDS            NeoR/KanR: aminoglycoside phosphotransferase from Tn5; aph(3')-II (or nptII); confers resistance to neomycin, kanamycin, and G418 (Geneticin®)
   6333..6352    +  CDS            VN155(I152L) (fragment): improved N-terminal fragment of mVenus for use in bimolecular fluorescence complementation (BiFC) (Kodama and Hu, 2010)
   6353..6428    +  misc_RNA       gRNA scaffold: guide RNA scaffold for the Streptococcus pyogenes CRISPR/Cas9 system
   6470..6841    +  CDS            HST (fragment): HSTC_ARATH - Also known as HPT2, VTE2-2. Experimental evidence at protein level: Swiss-Prot protein existence level 1. Involved in the synthesis of plastoquinone-9. Can use both homogentisic acid and 2,5-dihydroxyphenylacetic acid gamma-lactone as prenyl acceptors, and solanesyl diphosphate > farnesyl diphosphate > geranylgeranyl diphosphate >> phytyl diphosphate as prenyl donors. Do not catalyze the decardoxylation of homogentisate uncoupled from prenylation. From Arabidopsis thaliana (Mouse-ear cress).
   6993..7076    +  CDS            HST (fragment): HSTC_ARATH - Also known as HPT2, VTE2-2. Experimental evidence at protein level: Swiss-Prot protein existence level 1. Involved in the synthesis of plastoquinone-9. Can use both homogentisic acid and 2,5-dihydroxyphenylacetic acid gamma-lactone as prenyl acceptors, and solanesyl diphosphate > farnesyl diphosphate > geranylgeranyl diphosphate >> phytyl diphosphate as prenyl donors. Do not catalyze the decardoxylation of homogentisate uncoupled from prenylation. From Arabidopsis thaliana (Mouse-ear cress).
   7342..7416    +  CDS            HST (fragment): HSTC_ARATH - Also known as HPT2, VTE2-2. Experimental evidence at protein level: Swiss-Prot protein existence level 1. Involved in the synthesis of plastoquinone-9. Can use both homogentisic acid and 2,5-dihydroxyphenylacetic acid gamma-lactone as prenyl acceptors, and solanesyl diphosphate > farnesyl diphosphate > geranylgeranyl diphosphate >> phytyl diphosphate as prenyl donors. Do not catalyze the decardoxylation of homogentisate uncoupled from prenylation. From Arabidopsis thaliana (Mouse-ear cress).
   8112..12215   +  CDS            cas9: CAS9_STRP1 - Also known as csn1 From Streptococcus pyogenes serotype M1.
  12255..12503   +  terminator     HSP terminator: efficient transcription terminator from the Arabidopsis thaliana heat shock protein 18.2 gene (Nagaya et al., 2010)
  12522..12546   +  misc_feature   RB T-DNA repeat: right border repeat from nopaline C58 T-DNA
>Addgene plasmid #246291 | p305N-8 | addgene full sequence | sequence record 491184 | Addgene NGS Result
TTGAGATCCTTTTTTTCTGCGCGTAATCTGCTGCTTGCAAACAAAAAAACCACCGCTACCAGCGGTGGTT
TGTTTGCCGGATCAAGAGCTACCAACTCTTTTTCCGAAGGTAACTGGCTTCAGCAGAGCGCAGATACCAA
ATACTGTTCTTCTAGTGTAGCCGTAGTTAGGCCACCACTTCAAGAACTCTGTAGCACCGCCTACATACCT
CGCTCTGCTAATCCTGTTACCAGTGGCTGCTGCCAGTGGCGATAAGTCGTGTCTTACCGGGTTGGACTCA
AGACGATAGTTACCGGATAAGGCGCAGCGGTCGGGCTGAACGGGGGGTTCGTGCACACAGCCCAGCTTGG
AGCGAACGACCTACACCGAACTGAGATACCTACAGCGTGAGCTATGAGAAAGCGCCACGCTTCCCGAAGG
GAGAAAGGCGGACAGGTATCCGGTAAGCGGCAGGGTCGGAACAGGAGAGCGCACGAGGGAGCTTCCAGGG
GGAAACGCCTGGTATCTTTATAGTCCTGTCGGGTTTCGCCACCTCTGACTTGAGCGTCGATTTTTGTGAT
GCTCGTCAGGGGGGCGGAGCCTATGGAAAAACGCCAGCAACGCGGCCTTTTTACGGTTCCTGGCCTTTTG
CTGGCCTTTTGCTCACATGTTCTTTCCTGCGTTATCCCCTGATTCTGTGGATAACCGTATTACCGCCTTT
GAGTGAGCTGATACCGCTCGCCGCAGCCGAACGACCGAGCGCAGCGAGTCAGTGAGCGAGGAAGCGGAAG
AGGATCTCAGTAAAGCGCTGGCTGCTGAACCCCCAGCCGGAACTGACCCCACAAGGCCCTAGCGTTTGCA
ATGCACCAGGTCATCATTGACCCAGGCGTGTTCCACCAGGCCGCTGCCTCGCAACTCTTCGCAGGCTTCG
CCGACCTGCTCGCGCCACTTCTTCACGCGGGTGGAATCCGATCCGCACATGAGGCGGAAGGTTTCCAGCT
TGAGCGGGTACGGCTCCCGGTGCGAGCTGAAATAGTCGAACATCCGTCGGGCCGTCGGCGACAGCTTGCG
GTACTTCTCCCATATGAATTTCGTGTAGTGGTCGCCAGCAAACAGCACGACGATTTCCTCGTCGATCAGG
ACCTGGCAACGGGACGTTTTCTTGCCACGGTCCAGGACGCGGAAGCGGTGCAGCAGCGACACCGATTCCA
GGTGCCCAACGCGGTCGGACGTGAAGCCCATCGCCGTCGCCTGTAGGCGCGACAGGCATTCCTCGGCCTT
CGTGTAATACCGGCCATTGATCGACCAGCCCAGGTCCTGGCAAAGCTCGTAGAACGTGAAGGTGATCGGC
TCGCCGATAGGGGTGCGCTTCGCGTACTCCAACACCTGCTGCCACACCAGTTCGTCATCGTCGGCCCGCA
GCTCGACGCCGGTGTAGGTGATCTTCACGTCCTTGTTGACGTGGAAAATGACCTTGTTTTGCAGCGCCTC
GCGCGGGATTTTCTTGTTGCGCGTGGTGAACAGGGCAGAGCGGGCCGTGTCGTTTGGCATCGCTCGCATC
GTGTCCGGCCACGGCGCAATATCGAACAAGGAAAGCTGCATTTCCTTGATCTGCTGCTTCGTGTGTTTCA
GCAACGCGGCTTGCTTGGCCTCGCTGACCTGTTTTGCCAGGTCCTCGCCGGCGGTTTTTCGCTTCTTGGT
CGTCATAGTTCCTCGCGTGTCGATGGTCATCGACTTCGCCAAACCTGCCGCCTCCTGTTCGAGACGACGC
GAACGCTCCACGGCGGCCGATGGCGCGGGCAGGGCAGGGGGAGCCAGTTGCACGCTGTCGCGCTCGATCT
TGGCCGTAGCTTGCTGGGCCATCGAGCCGACGGACTGGAAGGTTTCGCGGGGCGCACGCATGACGGTGCG
GCTTGCGATGGTTTCGGCATCCTCGGCGGAAAACCCCGCGTCGATCAGTTCTTGCCTGTATGCCTTCCGG
TCAAACGTCCGATTCATTCACCCTCCTTGCGGGATTGCCCCGACTCACGCCGGGGCAATGTGCCCTTATT
CCTGATTTGATCCGCCTGGTGCCTTGGTGTCCAGATAATCCACCTTATCGGCAATGAAGTCGGTCCCGTA
GACCGTCTGGCCGTCCTTCTCGTACTTGGTATTCCGAATCTTGCCCTGCACGAATACCAGCGACCCCTTG
CCCAAATACTTGCCGTGGGCCTCGGCCTGAGAGCCAAAACACTTGATGCGGAAGAAGTCGGTGCGCTCCT
GCTTGTCGCCAGCATCGTTGCGCCACATCTAGGTACTAAAACAATTCATCCAGTAAAATATAATATTTTA
TTTTCTCCCAATCAGGCTTGATCCCCAGTAAGTCAAAAAATAGCTCGACATACTGTTCTTCCCCAATATC
CTCCCTGATCGACCGGACGCAGAAGGCAATGTCATACCACTTGTCCGCCCTGCCGCTTCTCCCAAGATCA
ATAAAGCCACTTACTTTGCCATCTTTCACAAAGATGTTGCTGTCTCCCAGGTCGCCGTGGGAAAAGACAA
GTTCCTCTTCGGGCTTTTCCGTCTTTAAAAAATCATACAGCTCGCGCGGATCTTTAAATGGGGTGTCTTC
TTCCCAGTTTTCGCAATCCACATCGGCCAGATCGTTATTCAGTAAGTAATCCAATTCGGCTAAGCGGCTG
TCTAAGCTATTCGTATAGGGACAATCCGATATGTCGATGGAGTGAAAGAGCCTGATGCACTCCGCATACA
GCTCGATAATCTTTTCAGGGCTTTGTTCATCTTCATACTCTTCCGAGCAAAGGACGCCATCGGCCTCACT
CATGAGCAGATTGCTCCAGCCATCATGCCGTTCAAGGTGCAGGACCTTTGGAACAGGCAGCTTTCCTTCC
AGCCATAGCATCATGTCCTTTTCCCGTTCCACATCATAGGTGGTCCCTTTATACCGGCTGTCCGTCATTT
TTAAATATAGGTTTTCATTTTCTCCCACCAGCTTATATACCTTAGCAGGAGACATTCCTTCCGTATCTTT
TACGCAGCGGTATTTTTCGATCAGTTTTTTCAATTCCGGTGATATTCTCATTTTAGCCATTTATTATTTC
CTTCCTCTTTTCTACAGTATTTAAAGATACCCCAAGAAGCTAATTATAACAAGACGAACTCCAATTCACT
GTTCCTTGCATTCTAAAACTTTAAATACCAGAAAACAGCTTTTTCAAAGTTGTTTTCAAAGTTGGCGTAT
AACATAGTATCGACGGAGCCGATTTTGAAACCACAATTATGGGTGATGCTGCCAACGCGAGAGCGGGCCG
GGAGGGTTCGAGAAGGGGGGGCACCCCCCTTCGGCGTGCGCGGTCACGCGCACAGGGCGCAGCCCTGGTT
AAAAACAAGGTTTATAAATATTGGTTTAAAAGCAGGTTAAAAGACAGGTTAGCGGTGGCCGAAAAACGGG
CGGAAACCCTTGCAAATGCTGGATTTTCTGCCTGTGGACAGCCCCTCAAATGTCAATAGGTGCGCCCCTC
ATCTGTCAGCACTCTGCCCCTCAAGTGTCAAGGATCGCGCCCCTCATCTGTCAGTAGTCGCGCCCCTCAA
GTGTCAATACCGCAGGGCACTTATCCCCAGGCTTGTCCACATCATCTGTGGGAAACTCGCGTAAAATCAG
GCGTTTTCGCCGATTTGCGAGGCTGGCCAGCTCCACGTCGCCGGCCGAAATCGAGCCTGCCCCTCATCTG
TCAACGCCGCGCCGGGTGAGTCGGCCCCTCAAGTGTCAACGTCCGCCCCTCATCTGTCAGTGAGGGCCAA
GTTTTCCGCGAGGTATCCACAACGCCGGCGGCTGCGGTGTCTCGCACACGGCTTCGACGGCGTTTCTGGC
GCGTTTGCAGGGCCATAGACGGCCGCCAGCCCAGCGGCGAGGGCAACCAGCCCGGTGAGCGTCTCTAGTG
GACTGATGGGCTGCCTGTATCGAGTGGTGATTTTGTGCCGAGCTGCCGGTCGGGGAGCTGTTGGCTGGCT
GGTGGCAGGATATATTGTGGTGTAAACAAATTGACGATTTAAATGGTAGGCGCGGCTTAATTAAGCGCTT
AATTAAGCGCTTAATTAAGCGCTTAATAAGCCGCGCCGTACCCCAATAGTCTCGACAGACACATAGCACC
TAACATTATTGCTTAAATTTACTATTTTTTTACTATATTATACTCAACCCAATGAGCATAAAGACTGTAA
AATCTCAAATTCCTGAGAAGCATATTTATCGATCCCACAGACTTGATAGTTCCATAATCCATACGCTGCA
GCCAAATTGCTAGTGTGTTGAACATTTAACACGTAGAGAACTAGAAAAGATATAAAACTAAGATTGATAT
CCAAAATAGACGAGAACAATAAGCAAAAACTCTTAGTTTTGAAATAAATCAACAATCCCGAGGGTTGTCA
CATACATCAAAAACGAAAATCCATATAGCAAAAAAAACTCTAAATTACCGTTCGACAAAAAGAGAAAACT
GATAGGACATTTGCTAAACATTAAAATCAAAATTTGGATCAAGCCGAATTCTCAGAAGAACTCGTCAAGA
AGGCGATAGAAGGCGATGCGCTGCGAATCGGGAGCGGCGATACCGTAAAGCACGAGGAAGCGGTCAGCCC
ATTCGCCGCCAAGCTCTTCAGCAATATCACGGGTAGCCAACGCTATGTCCTGATAGCGGTCCGCCACACC
CAGCCGGCCACAGTCGATGAATCCAGAAAAGCGGCCATTTTCCACCATGATATTCGGCAAGCAGGCATCG
CCATGGGTCACGACGAGATCATCGCCGTCGGGCATGCGCGCCTTGAGCCTGGCGAACAGTTCGGCTGGCG
CGAGCCCCTGATGCTCTTCGTCCAGATCATCCTGATCGACAAGACCGGCTTCCATCCGAGTACGTGCTCG
CTCGATGCGATGTTTCGCTTGGTGGTCGAATGGGCAGGTAGCCGGATCAAGCGTATGCAGCCGCCGCATT
GCATCAGCCATGATGGATACTTTCTCGGCAGGAGCAAGGTGAGATGACAGGAGATCCTGCCCCGGCACTT
CGCCCAATAGCAGCCAGTCCCTTCCCGCTTCAGTGACAACGTCGAGCACAGCTGCGCAAGGAACGCCCGT
CGTGGCCAGCCACGATAGCCGCGCTGCCTCGTCCTGCAGTTCATTCAGGGCACCGGACAGGTCGGTCTTG
ACAAAAAGAACCGGGCGCCCCTGCGCTGACAGCCGGAACACGGCGGCATCAGAGCAGCCGATTGTCTGTT
GTGCCCAGTCATAGCCGAATAGCCTCTCCACCCAAGCGGCCGGAGAACCTGCGTGCAATCCATCTTGTTC
AATCATCTCGAGACGTACCGCGCGATGCATTCGAAGATCGATCCTTCGCCTGGAGGAGAGAAATCAGTGG
CGCTGCGGCTTTTAGGGTTTCTTTGTTGATGGAATGAGAGTGTAAGCTCTGCCAGTGCCACTTTATTAGG
GTTTTACAAGCCCTTTTCTTCGTAATTGGGCCTGACATTTTGTGCCACTTGGGCCTTTAGAGATGAAAAT
GTATATTGGGCTTAAGTTGACTTGAAGGATAAATTAGTTTAGGATATTACGTTTTTTATGAGAATTGGTG
TGTCGGATACATGTATATGATGCATTCAAATATATGTATTCTAGATACATTTAAGTTTAGATACAATCTA
AAATGTGTCTTTAATTACAGGACTGTAACTAAAATACTTAATGTAAGAAGAATATTACTCCTTTAATAGC
TTTTGAGTATATCTAGTCTAACATCTTTTAAAAAAGTCTAATTTCTTTCATTTATTTTTCGAGCAATAGC
AAAGTGCATAATTATTTTTTTCTTCTAGAAATTCAGATTTGTTTCTCTAAATTTTGAGATTCTTTTCTCA
ATTTTGTATGTCTAGAGAACAATGTGTATTTTTCACTCTAGTTGGTTGTTACTTTGTTGAATGTTCTGAT
AAAAGTATATTGTTATTTCTGAAGTAGATATAAACCTTCATTTGGAAATTATACATAAATCAAAATCGTT
AATTATCTAGATCAAGATATATGCCCTTTTCCTAATGTATTTGATACATGCACCTAATTTCACTAGATGT
ATCTTTTCTATTTTTTAAATTATGAATAGTTAATTTTTTCCATATGTGTATTTGATACATACTTCATGAC
TTTAAAAAATTAATTATATACCAGATATATGTATTTAAAATTTGTTATGTATTTAAAGTATGTATATGAT
TATTCGATATTAATCTCTTCGATGAAGGCCTAAAACATCCCACATCGTTCAGTTGAAAATAGAAGCTCTG
TTTATATATTGGTAGAGTCGACTAAGAGATCGCATGCCCGAAGGCTACGTCCGTTTTAGAGCTAGAAATA
GCAAGTTAAAATAAGGCTAGTCCGTTATCAACTTGAAAAAGTGGCACCGAGTCGGTGCTTTTTTTACTAG
TGGAGCTCAACTTTTGATTCGCTATTTGCAGTGCACCTGTGGCGTTCATCACATCTTTTGTGACACTGTT
TGCACTGGTCATTGCTATTACAAAGGACCTTCCTGATGTTGAAGGAGATCGAAAGTAAGTAACTGCACGC
ATAACCATTTTCTTTCCGCTCTTTGGCTCAATCCATTTGACAGTCAAAGACAATGTTTAACCAGCTCCGT
TTGATATATTGTCTTTATGTGTTTGTTCAAGCATGTTTAGTTAATCATGCCTTTGATTGATCTTGAATAG
GTTCCAAATATCAACCCTGGCAACAAAACTTGGAGTGAGAAACATTGCATTCCTCGGTTCTGGACTTCTG
CTAGTAAATTATGTTTCAGCCATATCACTAGCTTTCTACATGCCTCAGGTGAATTCATCTATTTCCGTCT
TAACTATTTCGGTTAATTAAAGCACGAACACCATTACTGCATGTAGAAGCTTGATAAACTATCGCCACCA
ATTTATTTTTGTTGCGATATTGTTACTTTCCTCAGTATGCAGCTTTGAAAAGACCAACCCTCTTATCCTT
TAACAATGAACAGGTTTTTAGAGGTAGCTTGATGATTCCTGCACATGTGATCTTGGCTTCAGGCTTAATT
TTCCAGGTAAAGCATTATGAGATACTCTTATATCTCTTACATACTTTTGAGATAATGCACAAGAACTTCA
TAACTATATGCTTTAGTTTCTGCATTTGACACTGCCAAATTCATTAATCTCTAATATCTTTGTTGTTGAT
CTTTGGTAGACATGGGTACTAGAAAAAGCAAACTACACCAAGGTAAAATACTTTTGTACAAACATAAACT
CGTTATCACGGAACATCAATGGAGTGTATATCTAACGGAGTGTAGAAACATTTGATTATTGCAGGAAGCT
ATCTCAGGATATTATCGGTTTATATGGAATCTCTTCTACGCAGAGTATCTGTTATTCCCCTTCCTCTAGC
TTTCAATTTCATGGTGAGGATATGCAGTTTTCTTTGTATATCATTCTTCTTCTTCTTTGTAGCTTGGAGT
CAAAATCGGTTCCTTCATGTACATACATCAAGGATATGTCCTTCTGAATTTTTATATCTTGCAATAAAAA
TGCTTGTACCAATTGAAACACCAGCTTTTTGAGTTCTATGATCACTGACTTGGTTCTAACCAAAAAAAAA
AAAATGTTTAATTTACATATCTAAAAGTAGGTTTAGGGAAACCTAAACAGTAAAATATTTGTATATTATT
CGAATTTCACTCATCATAAAAACTTAAATTGCACCATAAAATTTTGTTTTACTATTAATGATGTAATTTG
TGTAACTTAAGATAAAAATAATATTCCGTAAGTTAACCGGCTAAAACCACGTATAAACCAGGGAACCTGT
TAAACCGGTTCTTTACTGGATAAAGAAATGAAAGCCCATGTAGACAGCTCCATTAGAGCCCAAACCCTAA
ATTTCTCATCTATATAAAAGGAGTGACATTAGGGTTTTTGTTCGTCCTCTTAAAGCTTCTCGTTTTCTCT
GCCGTCTCTCTCATTCGCGCGACGCAAACGATCTTCAGGTGATCTTCTTTCTCCAAATCCTCTCTCATAA
CTCTGATTTCGTACTTGTGTATTTGAGCTCACGCTCTGTTTCTCTCACCACAGCAGCTAGCATGGACAAG
AAGTACTCCATTGGGCTCGATATCGGCACAAACAGCGTCGGCTGGGCCGTCATTACGGACGAGTACAAGG
TGCCGAGCAAAAAATTCAAAGTTCTGGGCAATACCGATCGCCACAGCATAAAGAAGAACCTCATTGGCGC
CCTCCTGTTCGACTCCGGGGAGACGGCCGAAGCCACGCGGCTCAAAAGAACAGCACGGCGCAGATATACC
CGCAGAAAGAATCGGATCTGCTACCTGCAGGAGATCTTTAGTAATGAGATGGCTAAGGTGGATGACTCTT
TCTTCCATAGGCTGGAGGAGTCCTTTTTGGTGGAGGAGGATAAAAAGCACGAGCGCCACCCAATCTTTGG
CAATATCGTGGACGAGGTGGCGTACCATGAAAAGTACCCAACCATATATCATCTGAGGAAGAAGCTTGTA
GACAGTACTGATAAGGCTGACTTGCGGTTGATCTATCTCGCGCTGGCGCATATGATCAAATTTCGGGGAC
ACTTCCTCATCGAGGGGGACCTGAACCCAGACAACAGCGATGTCGACAAACTCTTTATCCAACTGGTTCA
GACTTACAATCAGCTTTTCGAAGAGAACCCGATCAACGCATCCGGAGTTGACGCCAAAGCAATCCTGAGC
GCTAGGCTGTCCAAATCCCGGCGGCTCGAAAACCTCATCGCACAGCTCCCTGGGGAGAAGAAGAACGGCC
TGTTTGGTAATCTTATCGCCCTGTCACTCGGGCTGACCCCCAACTTTAAATCTAACTTCGACCTGGCCGA
AGATGCCAAGCTTCAACTGAGCAAAGACACCTACGATGATGATCTCGACAATCTGCTGGCCCAGATCGGC
GACCAGTACGCAGACCTTTTTTTGGCGGCAAAGAACCTGTCAGACGCCATTCTGCTGAGTGATATTCTGC
GAGTGAACACGGAGATCACCAAAGCTCCGCTGAGCGCTAGTATGATCAAGCGCTATGATGAGCACCACCA
AGACTTGACTTTGCTGAAGGCCCTTGTCAGACAGCAACTGCCTGAGAAGTACAAGGAAATTTTCTTCGAT
CAGTCTAAAAATGGCTACGCCGGATACATTGACGGCGGAGCAAGCCAGGAGGAATTTTACAAATTTATTA
AGCCCATCTTGGAAAAAATGGACGGCACCGAGGAGCTGCTGGTAAAGCTTAACAGAGAAGATCTGTTGCG
CAAACAGCGCACTTTCGACAATGGAAGCATCCCCCACCAGATTCACCTGGGCGAACTGCACGCTATCCTC
AGGCGGCAAGAGGATTTCTACCCCTTTTTGAAAGATAACAGGGAAAAGATTGAGAAAATCCTCACATTTC
GGATACCCTACTATGTAGGCCCCCTCGCCCGGGGAAATTCCAGATTCGCGTGGATGACTCGCAAATCAGA
AGAGACCATCACTCCCTGGAACTTCGAGGAAGTCGTGGATAAGGGGGCCTCTGCCCAGTCCTTCATCGAA
AGGATGACTAACTTTGATAAAAATCTGCCTAACGAAAAGGTGCTTCCTAAACACTCTCTGCTGTACGAGT
ACTTCACAGTTTATAACGAGCTGACCAAGGTCAAATACGTCACAGAAGGGATGAGAAAGCCAGCATTCCT
GTCTGGAGAGCAGAAGAAAGCTATCGTGGACCTCCTCTTCAAGACGAACCGGAAAGTTACCGTGAAACAG
CTCAAAGAAGACTATTTCAAAAAGATTGAATGTTTCGACTCTGTTGAAATCAGCGGAGTGGAGGATCGCT
TCAACGCATCCCTGGGAACGTATCACGATCTCCTGAAAATCATTAAAGACAAGGACTTCCTGGACAATGA
GGAGAACGAGGACATTCTTGAGGACATTGTCCTCACCCTTACGTTGTTTGAAGATAGGGAGATGATTGAA
GAACGCTTGAAAACTTACGCTCATCTCTTCGACGACAAAGTCATGAAACAGCTCAAGAGGCGCCGATATA
CAGGATGGGGGCGGCTGTCAAGAAAACTGATCAATGGCATCCGAGACAAGCAGAGTGGAAAGACAATCCT
GGATTTTCTTAAGTCCGATGGATTTGCCAACCGGAACTTCATGCAGTTGATCCATGATGACTCTCTCACC
TTTAAGGAGGACATCCAGAAAGCACAAGTTTCTGGCCAGGGGGACAGTCTTCACGAGCACATCGCTAATC
TTGCAGGTAGCCCAGCTATCAAAAAGGGAATACTGCAGACCGTTAAGGTCGTGGATGAACTCGTCAAAGT
AATGGGAAGGCATAAGCCCGAGAATATCGTTATCGAGATGGCCCGAGAGAACCAAACTACCCAGAAGGGA
CAGAAGAACAGTAGGGAAAGGATGAAGAGGATTGAAGAGGGTATAAAAGAACTGGGGTCCCAAATCCTTA
AGGAACACCCAGTTGAAAACACCCAGCTTCAGAATGAGAAGCTCTACCTGTACTACCTGCAGAACGGCAG
GGACATGTACGTGGATCAGGAACTGGACATCAATCGGCTCTCCGACTACGACGTGGATCATATCGTGCCC
CAGTCTTTTCTCAAAGATGATTCTATTGATAATAAAGTGTTGACAAGATCCGATAAAAATAGAGGGAAGA
GTGATAACGTCCCCTCAGAAGAAGTTGTCAAGAAAATGAAAAATTATTGGCGGCAGCTGCTGAACGCCAA
ACTGATCACACAACGGAAGTTCGATAATCTGACTAAGGCTGAACGAGGTGGCCTGTCTGAGTTGGATAAA
GCCGGCTTCATCAAAAGGCAGCTTGTTGAGACACGCCAGATCACCAAGCACGTGGCCCAAATTCTCGATT
CACGCATGAACACCAAGTACGATGAAAATGACAAACTGATTCGAGAGGTGAAAGTTATTACTCTGAAGTC
TAAGCTGGTCTCAGATTTCAGAAAGGACTTTCAGTTTTATAAGGTGAGAGAGATCAACAATTACCACCAT
GCGCATGATGCCTACCTGAATGCAGTGGTAGGCACTGCACTTATCAAAAAATATCCCAAGCTTGAATCTG
AATTTGTTTACGGAGACTATAAAGTGTACGATGTTAGGAAAATGATCGCAAAGTCTGAGCAGGAAATAGG
CAAGGCCACCGCTAAGTACTTCTTTTACAGCAATATTATGAATTTTTTCAAGACCGAGATTACACTGGCC
AATGGAGAGATTCGGAAGCGACCACTTATCGAAACAAACGGAGAAACAGGAGAAATCGTGTGGGACAAGG
GTAGGGATTTCGCGACAGTCCGGAAGGTCCTGTCCATGCCGCAGGTGAACATCGTTAAAAAGACCGAAGT
ACAGACCGGAGGCTTCTCCAAGGAAAGTATCCTCCCGAAAAGGAACAGCGACAAGCTGATCGCACGCAAA
AAAGATTGGGACCCCAAGAAATACGGCGGATTCGATTCTCCTACAGTCGCTTACAGTGTACTGGTTGTGG
CCAAAGTGGAGAAAGGGAAGTCTAAAAAACTCAAAAGCGTCAAGGAACTGCTGGGCATCACAATCATGGA
GCGATCAAGCTTCGAAAAAAACCCCATCGACTTTCTCGAAGCGAAAGGATATAAAGAGGTCAAAAAAGAC
CTCATCATTAAGCTTCCCAAGTACTCTCTCTTTGAGCTTGAAAACGGCCGGAAACGAATGCTCGCTAGTG
CGGGCGAGCTGCAGAAAGGTAACGAGCTGGCACTGCCCTCTAAATACGTTAATTTCTTGTATCTGGCCAG
CCACTATGAAAAGCTCAAAGGGTCTCCCGAAGATAATGAGCAGAAGCAGCTGTTCGTGGAACAACACAAA
CACTACCTTGATGAGATCATCGAGCAAATAAGCGAGTTCTCCAAAAGAGTGATCCTCGCCGACGCTAACC
TCGATAAGGTGCTTTCTGCTTACAATAAGCACAGGGATAAGCCCATCAGGGAGCAGGCAGAAAACATTAT
CCACTTGTTTACTCTGACCAACTTGGGCGCGCCTGCAGCCTTCAAGTACTTCGACACCACCATAGACAGA
AAGCGGTACACCTCTACAAAGGAGGTCCTGGACGCCACACTGATTCATCAGTCAATTACGGGGCTCTATG
AAACAAGAATCGACCTCTCTCAGCTCGGTGGAGACGGAACAAGAAAGAGAAGAAAGGTGTGACGGATCCT
CGAATATGAAGATGAAGATGAAATATTTGGTGTGTCAAATAAAAAGCTTGTGTGCTTAAGTTTGTGTTTT
TTTCTTGGCTTGTTGTGTTATGAATTTGTGGCTTTTTCTAATATCAAATGAATGTAAGATCTCATTATAA
TGAATAAACAAATGTTTCTATAATCCATTGTGAATGTTTTGTTGGATCTCTTCTGCAGCATATAACTACT
GTATGTGCTATGGTATGGACTATGGAATATGATTAAAGATAAGGTTTAAACTATCAGTGTTTGACAGGAT
ATATTGGCGGGTAAACCTAAGAGAAAAGAGCGTTTATTAGAATAATCGGATATTTAAAAGGGCGTGAAAA
GGTTTATCCGTTCGTCCATTTGTATGTGCATGCCAACCACAGGAGATCCAAAAGGATCTAGGTGAAGATC
CTTTTTGATAATCTCATGACCAAAATCCCTTAACGTGAGTTTTCGTTCCACTGAGCGTCAGACCCCGTAG
AAAAGATCAAAGGATCTTC
