>Addgene plasmid #246291 | p305N-8 | depositor partial sequence | sequence record 487317 | promoter
AAAACATCCCACATCGTTCAGTTGAAAATAGAAGCTCTGTTTATATATTGGTAGAGTCGACTAAGAGATC
